Addgene plasmid #39167: ACSM2B
Purpose: Baculovirus expression for structure determination; may not be full ORF
Depositing lab: Nicola Burgess-Brown. Depositing organization: University of Oxford.
Backbone
  Vector backbone: pFB-LIC-Bse
  Backbone manufacturer: SGC
  Vector type: Baculovirus Expression
Growth in bacteria
  Bacterial resistance: Ampicillin, 100 μg/mL
  Growth temperature: 37°C
  Growth strain: Mach1
  Copy number: High Copy
Gene/Insert
  Gene/Insert name: ACSM2B (alt names: LOC348158: xenobiotic/medium-chain fatty acid:CoA ligase; PDB:3C5E)
  Species: H. sapiens (human)
  Insert size (bp): 1760
  Mutation: Actually the mitochondrial form, GI:58082049, with L64P mutation
  Entrez Gene: ACSM2B (a.k.a. HYST1046, ACSM2, HXMA)
  Promoter: polyhedrin
  Tag / fusion protein: His Tev (N terminal on insert)
  Cloning method: Ligation Independent Cloning
  Sequencing primers: 5′ Fbac-1; 3′ Fbac-2
Terms and licenses: Academic/Nonprofit Terms; Industry Terms: Not Available to Industry
How to cite: ACSM2B was a gift from Nicola Burgess-Brown (Addgene plasmid # 39167 ; http://n2t.net/addgene:39167 ; RRID:Addgene_39167)
