[The description below was written by a language model from this plasmid's Addgene catalogue record.]
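Description:
ACSM2B is a baculovirus expression plasmid built on the pFB-LIC-Bse backbone from the SGC, a transfer-type vector adapted for ligation-independent cloning. It is maintained in E. coli as a high-copy plasmid under ampicillin selection. No feature table accompanies the record, so the origin of replication, any transposition elements used to move the cassette into a baculoviral genome, and other backbone details are not stated.

The insert is a roughly 1.76 kb human sequence encoding ACSM2B, a xenobiotic/medium-chain fatty acid:CoA ligase (acyl-CoA synthetase medium-chain family member 2B). The record notes that the clone actually corresponds to the mitochondrial form of the protein and carries an L64P substitution. It also cautions that the insert may not represent the full open reading frame, which is common for constructs whose boundaries were chosen to favour crystallisation. Expression is driven by the polyhedrin promoter, a very strong, very late baculoviral promoter that gives high protein yields in infected insect cells. The protein carries an N-terminal His tag followed by a TEV protease cleavage site, so it can be captured by immobilised metal affinity chromatography and the tag then removed by TEV digestion.

The stated purpose is recombinant production of the enzyme in the baculovirus/insect cell system for structure determination, and the record links the construct to a deposited crystal structure of this protein. It is therefore best suited to making purified ACSM2B for structural, biophysical or enzymatic studies, keeping the point mutation and possible truncation in mind.
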