>Addgene plasmid #39167 | ACSM2B | depositor partial sequence | sequence record 49218 | ACSM2B sequence 1760 bps
ATGGGCCACCATCATCATCATCATTCTTCTGGTGTAGATCTGGGTACCGAGAACCTGTACTTCCAATCCA
TGTCCCTGCAGTGGGGCCACCAGGAAGTGCCGGCCAAGTTTAACTTTGCTAGTGATGTGTTGGATCACTG
GGCTGACATGGAGAAGGCTGGCAAGCGACCCCCAAGCCCAGCCCTGTGGTGGGTGAATGGGAAGGGGAAG
GAATTAATGTGGAATTTCAGAGAACTGAGTGAAAACAGCCAGCAGGCAGCCAACGTCCTCTCGGGAGCCT
GTGGCCTGCAGCGTGGGGATCGTGTGGCAGTGGTGCTGCCCCGAGTGCCTGAGTGGTGGCTGGTGATCCT
GGGCTGCATTCGAGCAGGTCTCATCTTTATGCCTGGAACCATCCAGATGAAATCCACTGACATACTGTAT
AGGTTGCAGATGTCTAAGGCCAAGGCTATTGTTGCTGGGGATGAAGTCATCCAAGAAGTGGACACAGTGG
CATCTGAATGTCCTTCTCTGAGAATTAAGCTACTGGTGTCTGAGAAAAGCTGTGATGGGTGGCTGAACTT
CAAGAAACTACTAAATGAGGCATCCACCACTCATCACTGTGTGGAGACTGGAAGCCAGGAAGCATCTGCC
ATCTACTTCACTAGTGGGACCAGTGGTCTTCCCAAGATGGCAGAACATTCCTACTCGAGCCTGGGCCTCA
AGGCCAAGATGGATGCTGGTTGGACAGGCCTGCAAGCCTCTGATATAATGTGGACCATATCAGACACAGG
TTGGATACTGAACATCTTGTGCTCACTTATGGAACCTTGGGCATTAGGAGCATGCACATTTGTTCATCTC
TTGCCAAAGTTTGACCCACTGGTTATTCTAAAGACACTCTCCAGTTATCCAATCAAGAGTATGATGGGTG
CCCCCATTGTTTACCGGATGTTGCTACAGCAGGATCTTTCCAGTTACAAGTTCCCCCATCTACAGAACTG
CGTCACTGTAGGGGAGTCCCTTCTTCCAGAAACTCTGGAGAACTGGAGGGCCCAGACAGGACTGGACATC
CGAGAATCCTATGGCCAGACAGAAACGGGATTGACTTGCATGGTTTCCAAGACAATGAAAATCAAACCAG
GATACATGGGAACGGCTGCTTCCTGTTATGATGTACAGATCATAGATGATAAGGGCAACGTCCTGCCCCC
CGGCACAGAAGGAGACATTGGCATCAGGGTCAAACCCATCAGGCCTATAGGCATCTTCTCTGGCTATGTG
GACAATCCCGACAAGACAGCAGCCAACATTCGAGGAGACTTTTGGCTCCTTGGAGACCGGGGAATCAAAG
ATGAAGATGGGTATTTCCAGTTTATGGGACGGGCAGATGATATCATTAACTCCAGCGGGTACCGGATTGG
ACCCTCGGAGGTAGAGAATGCACTGATGGAGCACCCTGCTGTGGTTGAGACGGCTGTGATCAGCAGCCCA
GACCCCGTCCGAGGAGAGGTGGTGAAGGCATTTGTGGTCCTGGCCTCGCAGTTCCTGTCCCATGACCCAG
AACAGCTCACCAAGGAGCTGCAGCAGCATGTGAAGTCAGTGACAGCCCCATACAAGTACCCAAGAAAGAT
AGAGTTTGTCTTGAACCTGCCCAAGACTGTCACAGGGAAAATTCAACGAGCCAAGCTTCGAGACAAGGAG
TGGAAGATGTCCGGAAAAGCCCGTGCGCAGTGACAGTAAAGGTGGATACGGATCCGAATTCGAGCTCCGT
CGACAAGCTT
