>Addgene plasmid #39167 | ACSM2B | addgene partial sequence | sequence record 52580 | fbac-2 5'-gggaggttttttaaagcaagtaaa-3'
TATGATCCTCTAGTACTTCTCGACAAGCTTGTCGACGGAGCTCGAATTCGGATCCGTATCCACCTTTACT
GTCACTGCGCACGGGCTTTTCCGGACATCTTCCACTCCTTGTCTCGAAGCTTGGCTCGTTGAATTTTCCC
TGTGACAGTCTTGGGCAGGTTCAAGACAAACTCTATCTTTCTTGGGTACTTGTATGGGGCTGTCACTGAC
TTCACATGCTGCTGCAGCTCCTTGGTGAGCTGTTCTGGGTCATGGGACAGGAACTGCGAGGCCAGGACCA
CAAATGCCTTCACCACCTCTCCTCGGACGGGGTCTGGGCTGCTGATCACAGCCGTCTCAACCACAGCAGG
GTGCTCCATCAGTGCATTCTCTACCTCCGAGGGTCCAATCCGGTACCCGCTGGAGTTAATGATATCATCT
GCCCGTCCCATAAACTGGAAATACCCATCTTCATCTTTGATTCCCCGGTCTCCAAGGAGCCAAAAGTCTC
CTCGAATGTTGGCTGCTGTCTTGTCGGGATTGTCCACATAGCCAGAGAAGATGCCTATAGGCCTGATGGG
TTTGACCCTGATGCCAATGTCTCCTTCTGTGCCGGGGGGCAGGACGTTGCCCTTATCATCTATGATCTGT
ACATCATAACAGGAAGCAGCCGTTCCCATGTATCCTGGTTTGATTTTCATTGTCTTGGAAACCATGCAAG
TCAATCCCGTTTCTGTCTGGCCATAGGATTCTCGGATGTCCAGTCCTGTCTGGGCCCTCCAGTTCTCCAG
AGTTTCTGGAAGAAGGGACTCCCCTACAGTGACGCAGTTCTGTAGATGGGGGAACTTGTAACTGGAAAGA
TCCTGCTGTAGCAACATCCGGTAAACAATGGGGGCACCCATCATACTCTTGATTGGATAA
