>Addgene plasmid #39167 | ACSM2B | addgene partial sequence | sequence record 52582 | fbac-1 5'-tattcataccgtcccacca-3'
CATGGGCCACCATCATCATCATCATTCTTCTGGTGTAGATCTGGGTACCGAGAACCTGTACTTCCAATCC
ATGTCCCTGCAGTGGGGCCACCAGGAAGTGCCGGCCAAGTTTAACTTTGCTAGTGATGTGTTGGATCACT
GGGCTGACATGGAGAAGGCTGGCAAGCGACCCCCAAGCCCAGCCCTGTGGTGGGTGAATGGGAAGGGGAA
GGAATTAATGTGGAATTTCAGAGAACTGAGTGAAAACAGCCAGCAGGCAGCCAACGTCCTCTCGGGAGCC
TGTGGCCTGCAGCGTGGGGATCGTGTGGCAGTGGTGCTGCCCCGAGTGCCTGAGTGGTGGCTGGTGATCC
TGGGCTGCATTCGAGCAGGTCTCATCTTTATGCCTGGAACCATCCAGATGAAATCCACTGACATACTGTA
TAGGTTGCAGATGTCTAAGGCCAAGGCTATTGTTGCTGGGGATGAAGTCATCCAAGAAGTGGACACAGTG
GCATCTGAATGTCCTTCTCTGAGAATTAAGCTACTGGTGTCTGAGAAAAGCTGTGATGGGTGGCTGAACT
TCAAGAAACTACTAAATGAGGCATCCACCACTCATCACTGTGTGGAGACTGGAAGCCAGGAAGCATCTGC
CATCTACTTCACTAGTGGGACCAGTGGTCTTCCCAAGATGGCAGAACATTCCTACTCGAGCCTGGGCCTC
AAGGCCAAGATGGATGCTGGTTGGACAGGCCTGCAAGCCTCTGATATAATGTGGACCATATCAGACACAG
GTTGGATACTGAACATCTTGTGCTCACTTATGGAACCTTGGGCATTAGGAGCATGCACATTTGTTCATCT
CTTGCCAAAGTTTGACCCACTGGTTATTCTAAAGACACTCTCCAGTTATCCAATCAAGAGTATGATGGGT
GCCCCCATTGTTTACCGGATGTTGCTACAGCAGGATCTTTCCAGTTACAAGTTCCCCCATCTACAGAACT
GC
